Addgene plasmid #149327: pDONR223 SARS-CoV-2 ORF9B_nostop
Purpose: Gateway-compatible Entry vector, with insert of ORF9B gene's CDS from SARS-CoV-2 isolate Wuhan-Hu-1. Does not contain stop codon.
Depositing lab: Fritz Roth. Depositing organization: Sinai Health System. Publication: A Comprehensive, Flexible Collection of SARS-CoV-2 Coding Regions. Kim DK, Knapp JJ, Kuang D, Chawla A, Cassonnet P, Lee H, Sheykhkarimli D, Samavarchi-Tehrani P, Abdouni H, Rayhan A, Li R, Pogoutse O, Coyaud E, van der Werf S, Demeret C, Gingras AC, Taipale M, Raught B, Jacob Y, Roth FP. G3 (Bethesda). 2020 Aug 6. pii: g3.120.401554. doi: 10.1534/g3.120.401554. PubMed 32763951.
Backbone
  Vector backbone: pDONR223
  Backbone manufacturer: Rual et al, Genome Res. 14:2128-2135, 2004.
  Backbone size w/o insert (bp): 5005
  Vector type: Gateway-compatible Entry vector
Growth in bacteria
  Bacterial resistance: Spectinomycin, 50 μg/mL
  Growth temperature: 37°C
  Growth strain: DH5alpha
  Copy number: Unknown
Gene/Insert
  Gene/Insert name: ORF9B
  Species: SARS-CoV-2 isolate Wuhan-Hu-1
  Insert size (bp): 291
  Mutation: Many synonymous changes due to codon optimization
  Cloning method: Gateway Cloning
  Sequencing primers: 5′ M13F; 3′ M13R
Resource information
  A portion of this plasmid was derived from a plasmid made by: Synthesized from GenScript
Terms and licenses: Academic/Nonprofit Terms; Industry Terms
How to cite: pDONR223 SARS-CoV-2 ORF9B_nostop was a gift from Fritz Roth (Addgene plasmid # 149327 ; http://n2t.net/addgene:149327 ; RRID:Addgene_149327)
