[The description below was written by a language model from this plasmid's Addgene catalogue record and the feature table of its GenBank file.]
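Description:
pDONR223 SARS-CoV-2 ORF9B_nostop is a Gateway-compatible entry clone built on the pDONR223 backbone. It carries the coding sequence of ORF9B from SARS-CoV-2 isolate Wuhan-Hu-1. The 291 bp insert was made synthetically and codon optimised, so it differs from the viral sequence by many synonymous changes. It also lacks a stop codon. The plasmid is propagated in E. coli through a high-copy ColE1/pUC-type origin and is selected with spectinomycin through the aadA (SmR) aminoglycoside adenylyltransferase gene, which also confers streptomycin resistance. The annotated sequence is 3,081 bp, shorter than the 5,005 bp listed for the empty backbone. This is expected for an entry clone, because the BP recombination that installs the insert displaces the donor vector's original cassette between the att sites.

The feature table does not annotate the ORF itself, but the gap between the attL1 and attL2 sites matches the recorded insert size, which places the ORF between them. These sites are substrates for LR Clonase, which moves the ORF in a defined orientation and reading frame into any attR-containing destination vector. Because there is no stop codon, translation can continue through the downstream att-derived sequence, so the ORF can be fused to C-terminal tags, reporters or other fusion partners supplied by the destination vector. M13 forward and reverse primer sites flank the cassette for sequence verification. A T7 promoter lies just outside attL2 and points back toward the insert, and rrnB T1 and T2 terminators insulate the cloning region from read-through transcription. The entry vector has no promoter meant for expressing the protein, so it serves as a shuttle. It belongs to a collection of SARS-CoV-2 coding regions intended for flexible transfer into expression and interaction-assay vectors.
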