LOCUS       Exported 3081 bp ds-DNA circular SYN 12-MAY-2021
DEFINITION  Gateway-compatible Entry vector, with insert of ORF9B gene's CDS
            from SARS-CoV-2 isolate Wuhan-Hu-1. Does not contain stop codon. .
ACCESSION   .
VERSION     .
KEYWORDS    pDONR223 SARS-CoV-2 ORF9B_nostop
SOURCE      synthetic DNA construct
  ORGANISM  synthetic DNA construct
REFERENCE   1 (bases 1 to 3081)
  AUTHORS   Kim DK, Knapp JJ, Kuang D, Chawla A, Cassonnet P, Lee H,
            Sheykhkarimli D, Samavarchi-Tehrani P, Abdouni H, Rayhan A, Li R,
            Pogoutse O, Coyaud E, van der Werf S, Demeret C, Gingras AC, Taipale
            M, Raught B, Jacob Y, Roth FP
  TITLE     A Comprehensive, Flexible Collection of SARS-CoV-2 Coding Regions.
  JOURNAL   G3 (Bethesda). 2020 Aug 6. pii: g3.120.401554. doi:
            10.1534/g3.120.401554.
  PUBMED    32763951
REFERENCE   2 (bases 1 to 3081)
  AUTHORS   .
  TITLE     Direct Submission
  JOURNAL   Exported May 12, 2021 from SnapGene Server 1.1.58
            http://www.snapgene.com
FEATURES             Location/Qualifiers
     source          1..3081
                     /organism="synthetic DNA construct"
                     /mol_type="other DNA"
     terminator      55..141
                     /gene="Escherichia coli rrnB"
                     /label=rrnB T1 terminator
                     /note="transcription terminator T1 from the E. coli rrnB
                     gene"
     primer_bind     190..212
                     /label=M13/pUC Forward
                     /note="In lacZ gene"
     primer_bind     204..221
                     /label=M13 Forward
                     /note="In lacZ gene. Also called M13-F20 or M13 (-21)
                     Forward"
     primer_bind     205..221
                     /label=M13 fwd
                     /note="common sequencing primer, one of multiple similar
                     variants"
     protein_bind    237..336
                     /gene="mutant version of attL"
                     /label=attL1
                     /bound_moiety="LR Clonase(TM)"
                     /note="recombination site for the Gateway(R) LR reaction"
     protein_bind    complement(628..727)
                     /gene="mutant version of attL"
                     /label=attL2
                     /bound_moiety="LR Clonase(TM)"
                     /note="recombination site for the Gateway(R) LR reaction"
     primer_bind     complement(744..763)
                     /label=T7
                     /note="T7 promoter, forward primer"
     promoter        complement(745..763)
                     /label=T7 promoter
                     /note="promoter for bacteriophage T7 RNA polymerase"
     primer_bind     complement(768..784)
                     /label=M13 rev
                     /note="common sequencing primer, one of multiple similar
                     variants"
     primer_bind     complement(768..784)
                     /label=M13 Reverse
                     /note="In lacZ gene. Also called M13-rev"
     CDS             1215..2006
                     /codon_start=1
                     /gene="aadA"
                     /product="aminoglycoside adenylyltransferase (Murphy,
                     1985)"
                     /label=SmR
                     /note="confers resistance to spectinomycin and
                     streptomycin"
                     /translation="MREAVIAEVSTQLSEVVGVIERHLEPTLLAVHLYGSAVDGGLKPH
                     SDIDLLVTVTVRLDETTRRALINDLLETSASPGESEILRAVEVTIVVHDDIIPWRYPAK
                     RELQFGEWQRNDILAGIFEPATIDIDLAILLTKAREHSVALVGPAAEELFDPVPEQDLF
                     EALNETLTLWNSPPDWAGDERNVVLTLSRIWYSAVTGKIAPKDVAADWAMERLPAQYQP
                     VILEARQAYLGQEEDRLASRADQLEEFVHYVKGEITKVVGK"
     rep_origin      2099..2687
                     /direction=RIGHT
                     /label=ori
                     /note="high-copy-number ColE1/pMB1/pBR322/pUC origin of
                     replication"
     primer_bind     2588..2607
                     /label=pBR322ori-F
                     /note="pBR322 origin, forward primer"
     primer_bind     2841..2858
                     /label=L4440
                     /note="L4440 vector, forward primer"
     terminator      3017..3044
                     /label=rrnB T2 terminator
                     /note="transcription terminator T2 from the E. coli rrnB
                     gene"
ORIGIN
        1 tgcccgccac cctccgggcc gttgcttcac aacgttcaaa tccgctcccg gcggatttgt
       61 cctactcagg agagcgttca ccgacaaaca acagataaaa cgaaaggccc agtcttccga
      121 ctgagccttt cgttttattt gatgcctggc agttccctac tctcgcgtta acgctagcat
      181 ggatgttttc ccagtcacga cgttgtaaaa cgacggccag tcttaagctc gggccccaaa
      241 taatgatttt attttgactg atagtgacct gttcgttgca acaaattgat gagcaatgct
      301 tttttataat gccaactttg tacaaaaaag ttggcatgga cccaaagatc tctgaaatgc
      361 accccgctct gagactggtg gaccctcaga tccagctggc cgtgacccgc atggaaaacg
      421 ctgtgggcag ggaccagaac aacgtgggac ccaaggtgta ccctatcatc ctgagactgg
      481 gcagccctct gtccctgaac atggcccgta agaccctgaa cagcctggag gacaaggcct
      541 tccagctgac cccaatcgct gtgcagatga ccaagctggc caccaccgag gaactgcccg
      601 acgaattcgt ggtggtgacc gtgaagtacc caactttctt gtacaaagtt ggcattataa
      661 gaaagcattg cttatcaatt tgttgcaacg aacaggtcac tatcagtcaa aataaaatca
      721 ttatttgcca tccagctgat atcccctata gtgagtcgta ttacatggtc atagctgttt
      781 cctggcagct ctggcccgtg tctcaaaatc tctgatgtta cattgcacaa gataaaaata
      841 tatcatcatg cctcctctag accagccagg acagaaatgc ctcgacttcg ctgctaccca
      901 aggttgccgg gtgacgcaca ccgtggaaac ggatgaaggc acgaacccag tggacataag
      961 cctgttcggt tcgtaagctg taatgcaagt agcgtatgcg ctcacgcaac tggtccagaa
     1021 ccttgaccga acgcagcggt ggtaacggcg cagtggcggt tttcatggct tgttatgact
     1081 gtttttttgg ggtacagtct atgcctcggg catccaagca gcaagcgcgt tacgccgtgg
     1141 gtcgatgttt gatgttatgg agcagcaacg atgttacgca gcagggcagt cgccctaaaa
     1201 caaagttaaa cattatgagg gaagcggtga tcgccgaagt atcgactcaa ctatcagagg
     1261 tagttggcgt catcgagcgc catctcgaac cgacgttgct ggccgtacat ttgtacggct
     1321 ccgcagtgga tggcggcctg aagccacaca gtgatattga tttgctggtt acggtgaccg
     1381 taaggcttga tgaaacaacg cggcgagctt tgatcaacga ccttttggaa acttcggctt
     1441 cccctggaga gagcgagatt ctccgcgctg tagaagtcac cattgttgtg cacgacgaca
     1501 tcattccgtg gcgttatcca gctaagcgcg aactgcaatt tggagaatgg cagcgcaatg
     1561 acattcttgc aggtatcttc gagccagcca cgatcgacat tgatctggct atcttgctga
     1621 caaaagcaag agaacatagc gttgccttgg taggtccagc ggcggaggaa ctctttgatc
     1681 cggttcctga acaggatcta tttgaggcgc taaatgaaac cttaacgcta tggaactcgc
     1741 cgcccgactg ggctggcgat gagcgaaatg tagtgcttac gttgtcccgc atttggtaca
     1801 gcgcagtaac cggcaaaatc gcgccgaagg atgtcgctgc cgactgggca atggagcgcc
     1861 tgccggccca gtatcagccc gtcatacttg aagctagaca ggcttatctt ggacaagaag
     1921 aagatcgctt ggcctcgcgc gcagatcagt tggaagaatt tgtccactac gtgaaaggcg
     1981 agatcaccaa ggtagtcggc aaataaccct cgagccaccc atgaccaaaa tcccttaacg
     2041 tgagttacgc gtcgttccac tgagcgtcag accccgtaga aaagatcaaa ggatcttctt
     2101 gagatccttt ttttctgcgc gtaatctgct gcttgcaaac aaaaaaacca ccgctaccag
     2161 cggtggtttg tttgccggat caagagctac caactctttt tccgaaggta actggcttca
     2221 gcagagcgca gataccaaat actgttcttc tagtgtagcc gtagttaggc caccacttca
     2281 agaactctgt agcaccgcct acatacctcg ctctgctaat cctgttacca gtggctgctg
     2341 ccagtggcga taagtcgtgt cttaccgggt tggactcaag acgatagtta ccggataagg
     2401 cgcagcggtc gggctgaacg gggggttcgt gcacacagcc cagcttggag cgaacgacct
     2461 acaccgaact gagataccta cagcgtgagc tatgagaaag cgccacgctt cccgaaggga
     2521 gaaaggcgga caggtatccg gtaagcggca gggtcggaac aggagagcgc acgagggagc
     2581 ttccaggggg aaacgcctgg tatctttata gtcctgtcgg gtttcgccac ctctgacttg
     2641 agcgtcgatt tttgtgatgc tcgtcagggg ggcggagcct atggaaaaac gccagcaacg
     2701 cggccttttt acggttcctg gccttttgct ggccttttgc tcacatgttc tttcctgcgt
     2761 tatcccctga ttctgtggat aaccgtatta ccgcctttga gtgagctgat accgctcgcc
     2821 gcagccgaac gaccgagcgc agcgagtcag tgagcgagga agcggaagag cgcccaatac
     2881 gcaaaccgcc tctccccgcg cgttggccga ttcattaatg cagctggcac gacaggtttc
     2941 ccgactggaa agcgggcagt gagcgcaacg caattaatac gcgtaccgct agccaggaag
     3001 agtttgtaga aacgcaaaaa ggccatccgt caggatggcc ttctgcttag tttgatgcct
     3061 ggcagtttat ggcgggcgtc c
//
