>Addgene plasmid #149327 | pDONR223 SARS-CoV-2 ORF9B_nostop | depositor partial sequence | sequence record 291934 | Inserted CDS without stop codon
ATGGACCCAAAGATCTCTGAAATGCACCCCGCTCTGAGACTGGTGGACCCTCAGATCCAGCTGGCCGTGA
CCCGCATGGAAAACGCTGTGGGCAGGGACCAGAACAACGTGGGACCCAAGGTGTACCCTATCATCCTGAG
ACTGGGCAGCCCTCTGTCCCTGAACATGGCCCGTAAGACCCTGAACAGCCTGGAGGACAAGGCCTTCCAG
CTGACCCCAATCGCTGTGCAGATGACCAAGCTGGCCACCACCGAGGAACTGCCCGACGAATTCGTGGTGG
TGACCGTGAAG
